>Addgene plasmid #60431 | AAVS1-SA-2A-NEO-CAG-RTTA3 | addgene full sequence | sequence record 275754 | Addgene NGS Result
CTAGTCCTGCAGGTTTAAACGAATTCGCCCTTTGCTTTCTCTGACCAGCATTCTCTCCCCTGGGCCTGTG
CCGCTTTCTGTCTGCAGCTTGTGGCCTGGGTCACCTCTACGGCTGGCCCAGATCCTTCCCTGCCGCCTCC
TTCAGGTTCCGTCTTCCTCCACTCCCTCTTCCCCTTGCTCTCTGCTGTGTTGCTGCCCAAGGATGCTCTT
TCCGGAGCACTTCCTTCTCGGCGCTGCACCACGTGATGTCCTCTGAGCGGATCCTCCCCGTGTCTGGGTC
CTCTCCGGGCATCTCTCCTCCCTCACCCAACCCCATGCCGTCTTCACTCGCTGGGTTCCCTTTTCCTTCT
CCTTCTGGGGCCTGTGCCATCTCTCGTTTCTTAGGATGGCCTTCTCCGACGGATGTCTCCCTTGCGTCCC
GCCTCCCCTTCTTGTAGGCCTGCATCATCACCGTTTTTCTGGACAACCCCAAAGTACCCCGTCTCCCTGG
CTTTAGCCACCTCTCCATCCTCTTGCTTTCTTTGCCTGGACACCCCGTTCTCCTGTGGATTCGGGTCACC
TCTCACTCCTTTCATTTGGGCAGCTCCCCTACCCCCCTTACCTCTCTAGTCTGTGCTAGCTCTTCCAGCC
CCCTGTCATGGCATCTTCCAGGGGTCCGAGAGCTCAGCTAGTCTTCTTCCTCCAACCCGGGCCCCTATGT
CCACTTCAGGACAGCATGTTTGCTGCCTCCAGGGATCCTGTGTCCCCGAGCTGGGACCACCTTATATTCC
CAGGGCCGGTTAATGTGGCTCTGGTTCTGGGTACTTTTATCTGTCCCCTCCACCCCACAGTGGGGCAAGC
TTCTGACCTCTTCTCTTCCTCCCACAGGGCCTCGAGAGATCTGGCAGCGGAGAGGGCAGAGGAAGTCTTC
TAACATGCGGTGACGTGGAGGAGAATCCCGGCCCTAGGCTCGAGATGGGATCGGCCATTGAACAAGATGG
ATTGCACGCAGGTTCTCCGGCCGCTTGGGTGGAGAGGCTATTCGGCTATGACTGGGCACAACAGACAATC
GGCTGCTCTGATGCCGCCGTGTTCCGGCTGTCAGCGCAGGGGCGCCCGGTTCTTTTTGTCAAGACCGACC
TGTCCGGTGCCCTGAATGAACTGCAGGACGAGGCAGCGCGGCTATCGTGGCTGGCCACGACGGGCGTTCC
TTGCGCAGCTGTGCTCGACGTTGTCACTGAAGCGGGAAGGGACTGGCTGCTATTGGGCGAAGTGCCGGGG
CAGGATCTCCTGTCATCTCACCTTGCTCCTGCCGAGAAAGTATCCATCATGGCTGATGCAATGCGGCGGC
TGCATACGCTTGATCCGGCTACCTGCCCATTCGACCACCAAGCGAAACATCGCATCGAGCGAGCACGTAC
TCGGATGGAAGCCGGTCTTGTCGATCAGGATGATCTGGACGAAGAGCATCAGGGGCTCGCGCCAGCCGAA
CTGTTCGCCAGGCTCAAGGCGCGCATGCCCGACGGCGATGATCTCGTCGTGACCCATGGCGATGCCTGCT
TGCCGAATATCATGGTGGAAAATGGCCGCTTTTCTGGATTCATCGACTGTGGCCGGCTGGGTGTGGCGGA
CCGCTATCAGGACATAGCGTTGGCTACCCGTGATATTGCTGAAGAGCTTGGCGGCGAATGGGCTGACCGC
TTCCTCGTGCTTTACGGTATCGCCGCTCCCGATTCGCAGCGCATCGCCTTCTATCGCCTTCTTGACGAGT
TCTTCTGATCTAGAGGGCCCGTTTAAACCCGCTGATCAGCCTCGACTGTGCCTTCTAGTTGCCAGCCATC
TGTTGTTTGCCCCTCCCCCGTGCCTTCCTTGACCCTGGAAGGTGCCACTCCCACTGTCCTTTCCTAATAA
AATGAGGAAATTGCATCGCATTGTCTGAGTAGGTGTCATTCTATTCTGGGGGGTGGGGTGGGGCAGGACA
GCAAGGGGGAGGATTGGGAAGACAATAGCAGGCATGCTGGGGATGCGGTGGGCTCTATGGGTCTCGACAT
TGATTATTGACTAGTTATTAATAGTAATCAATTACGGGGTCATTAGTTCATAGCCCATATATGGAGTTCC
GCGTTACATAACTTACGGTAAATGGCCCGCCTGGCTGACCGCCCAACGACCCCCGCCCATTGACGTCAAT
AATGACGTATGTTCCCATAGTAACGCCAATAGGGACTTTCCATTGACGTCAATGGGTGGAGTATTTACGG
TAAACTGCCCACTTGGCAGTACATCAAGTGTATCATATGCCAAGTACGCCCCCTATTGACGTCAATGACG
GTAAATGGCCCGCCTGGCATTATGCCCAGTACATGACCTTATGGGACTTTCCTACTTGGCAGTACATCTA
CGTATTAGTCATCGCTATTACCATGGTCGAGGTGAGCCCCACGTTCTGCTTCACTCTCCCCATCTCCCCC
CCCTCCCCACCCCCAATTTTGTATTTATTTATTTTTTAATTATTTTGTGCAGCGATGGGGGCGGGGGGGG
GGGCGCGCGCCAGGCGGGGCGGGGCGGGGCGAGGGGCGGGGCGGGGCGAGGCGGAGAGGTGCGGCGGCAG
CCAATCAGAGCGGCGCGCTCCGAAAGTTTCCTTTTATGGCGAGGCGGCGGCGGCGGCGGCCCTATAAAAA
GCGAAGCGCGCGGCGGGCGGGAGTCGCTGCGCGCTGCCTTCGCCCCGTGCCCCGCTCCGCCGCCGCCTCG
CGCCGCCCGCCCCGGCTCTGACTGACCGCGTTACTCCCACAGGTGAGCGGGCGGGACGGCCCTTCTCCTC
CGGGCTGTAATTAGCGCTTGGTTTAATGACGGCTTGTTTCTTTTCTGTGGCTGCGTGAAAGCCTTGAGGG
GCTCCGGGAGGGCCCTTTGTGCGGGGGGAGCGGCTCGGGGGGTGCGTGCGTGTGTGTGTGCGTGGGGAGC
GCCGCGTGCGGCTCCGCGCTGCCCGGCGGCTGTGAGCGCTGCGGGCGCGGCGCGGGGCTTTGTGCGCTCC
GCAGTGTGCGCGAGGGGAGCGCGGCCGGGGGCGGTGCCCCGCGGTGCGGGGGGGGCTGCGAGGGGAACAA
AGGCTGCGTGCGGGGTGTGTGCGTGGGGGGGTGAGCAGGGGGTGTGGGCGCGTCGGTCGGGCTGCAACCC
CCCCTGCACCCCCCTCCCCGAGTTGCTGAGCACGGCCCGGCTTCGGGTGCGGGGCTCCGTACGGGGCGTG
GCGCGGGGCTCGCCGTGCCGGGCGGGGGGTGGCGGCAGGTGGGGGTGCCGGGCGGGGCGGGGCCGCCTCG
GGCCGGGGAGGGCTCGGGGGAGGGGCGCGGCGGCCCCCGGAGCGCCGGCGGCTGTCGAGGCGCGGCGAGC
CGCAGCCATTGCCTTTTATGGTAATCGTGCGAGAGGGCGCAGGGACTTCCTTTGTCCCAAATCTGTGCGG
AGCCGAAATCTGGGAGGCGCCGCCGCACCCCCTCTAGCGGGCGCGGGGCGAAGCGGTGCGGCGCCGGCAG
GAAGGAAATGGGCGGGGAGGGCCTTCGTGCGTCGCCGCGCCGCCGTCCCCTTCTCCCTCTCCAGCCTCGG
GGCTGTCCGCGGGGGGACGGCTGCCTTCGGGGGGGACGGGGCAGGGCGGGGTTCGGCTTCTGGCGTGTGA
CCGGCGGCTCTAGAGCCTCTGCTAACCATGTTCATGCCTTCTTCTTTTTCCTACAGCTCCTGGGCAACGT
GCTGGTTATTGTGCTGTCTCATCATTTTGGCAAAGAATTCCTTAAGGCCACCATGTCTAGGCTGGACAAG
AGCAAAGTCATAAACGGAGCTCTGGAATTACTCAATGGTGTCGGTATCGAAGGCCTGACGACAAGGAAAC
TCGCTCAAAAGCTGGGAGTTGAGCAGCCTACCCTGTACTGGCACGTGAAGAACAAGCGGGCCCTGCTCGA
TGCCCTGCCAATCGAGATGCTGGACAGGCATCATACCCACTTCTGCCCCCTGGAAGGCGAGTCATGGCAA
GACTTTCTGCGGAACAACGCCAAGTCATACCGCTGTGCTCTCCTCTCACATCGCGACGGGGCTAAAGTGC
ATCTCGGCACCCGCCCAACAGAGAAACAGTACGAAACCCTGGAAAATCAGCTCGCGTTCCTGTGTCAGCA
AGGCTTCTCCCTGGAGAACGCACTGTACGCTCTGTCCGCCGTGGGCCACTTTACACTGGGCTGCGTATTG
GAGGAACAGGAGCATCAAGTAGCAAAAGAGGAAAGAGAGACACCTACCACCGATTCTATGCCCCCACTTC
TGAGACAAGCAATTGAGCTGTTCGACCGGCAGGGAGCCGAACCTGCCTTCCTTTTCGGCCTGGAACTAAT
CATATGTGGCCTGGAGAAACAGCTAAAGTGCGAAAGCGGCGGGCCGACCGACGCCCTTGACGATTTTGAC
TTAGACATGCTCCCAGCCGATGCCCTTGACGATTTTGACCTTGACATGCTCCCCGGGTAAACGCGTGAAT
TCACTCCTCAGGTGCAGGCTGCCTATCAGAAGGTGGTGGCTGGTGTGGCCAATGCCCTGGCTCACAAATA
CCACTGAGATCTTTTTCCCTCTGCCAAAAATTATGGGGACATCATGAAGCCCCTTGAGCATCTGACTTCT
GGCTAATAAAGGAAATTTATTTTCATTGCAATAGTGTGTTGGAATTTTTTGTGTCTCTCACTCGGAAGGA
CATATGGGAGGGCAAATCATTTAAAACATCAGAATGAGTATTTGGTTTAGAGTTTGGCAACATATGCCCA
TATGCTGGCTGCCATGAACAAAGGTTGGCTATAAAGAGGTCATCAGTATATGAAACAGCCCCCTGCTGTC
CATTCCTTATTCCATAGAAAAGCCTTGACTTGAGGTTAGATTTTTTTTATATTTTGTTTTGTGTTATTTT
TTTCTTTAACATCCCTAAAATTTTCCTTACATGTTTTACTAGCCAGATTTTTCCTCCTCTCCTGACTACT
CCCAGTCATAGCTGTCCCTCTTCTCTTATGGAGATCCCTCGACCTGCAGCCCAAGCTTGGCGTAATCATG
GTCATAGCTGTTTCCTGTGTGAAATTGTTATCCGCTCACAATTCCACACAACATACGAGCCGGAAGCATA
AAGTGTAAAGCCTGGGGTGCCTAATGAGTGAGCTAACTCACATTAATTGCGTTGCGCTCACTGCCCGCTT
TCCAGTCGGGAAACCTGTCGTGCCAGCGGATCGACAGTACTAAGCTTTACTAGGGACAGGATTGGTGACA
GAAAAGCCCCATCCTTAGGCCTCCTCCTTCCTAGTCTCCTGATATTGGGTCTAACCCCCACCTCCTGTTA
GGCAGATTCCTTATCTGGTGACACACCCCCATTTCCTGGAGCCATCTCTCTCCTTGCCAGAACCTCTAAG
GTTTGCTTACGATGGAGCCAGAGAGGATCCTGGGAGGGAGAGCTTGGCAGGGGGTGGGAGGGAAGGGGGG
GATGCGTGACCTGCCCGGTTCTCAGTGGCCACCCTGCGCTACCCTCTCCCAGAACCTGAGCTGCTCTGAC
GCGGCTGTCTGGTGCGTTTCACTGATCCTGGTGCTGCAGCTTCCTTACACTTCCCAAGAGGAGAAGCAGT
TTGGAAAAACAAAATCAGAATAAGTTGGTCCTGAGTTCTAACTTTGGCTCTTCACCTTTCTAGTCCCCAA
TTTATATTGTTCCTCCGTGCGTCAGTTTTACCTGTGAGATAAGGCCAGTAGCCAGCCCCGTCCTGGCAGG
GCTGTGGTGAGGAGGGGGGTGTCCGTGTGGAAAACTCCCTTTGTGAGAATGGTGCGTCCTAGGTGTTCAC
CAGGTCGTGGCCGCCTCTACTCCCTTTCTCTTTCTCCATCCTTCTTTCCTTAAAGAGTCCCCAGTGCTAT
CTGGGACATATTCCTCCGCCCAGAGCAGGGTCCCGCTTCCCTAAGGCCCTGCTCTGGGCTTCTGGGTTTG
AGTCCTTGGCAAGCCCAGGAGAGGCGCTCAGGCTTCCCTGTCCCCCTTCCTCGTCCACCATCTCATGCCC
CTGGCTCTCCTGCCCCTTCCCTACAGGGGTTCCTGGCTCTGCTCTAAGGGCGAATTCGCGGCCGCTAAAT
TCAATTCGCCCTATAGTGAGTCGTATTACAATTCACTGGCCGTCGTTTTACAACGTCGTGACTGGGAAAA
CCCTGGCGTTACCCAACTTAATCGCCTTGCAGCACATCCCCCTTTCGCCAGCTGGCGTAATAGCGAAGAG
GCCCGCACCGATCGCCCTTCCCAACAGTTGCGCAGCCTATACGTACGGCAGTTTAAGGTTTACACCTATA
AAAGAGAGAGCCGTTATCGTCTGTTTGTGGATGTACAGAGTGATATTATTGACACGCCGGGGCGACGGAT
GGTGATCCCCCTGGCCAGTGCACGTCTGCTGTCAGATAAAGTCTCCCGTGAACTTTACCCGGTGGTGCAT
ATCGGGGATGAAAGCTGGCGCATGATGACCACCGATATGGCCAGTGTGCCGGTCTCCGTTATCGGGGAAG
AAGTGGCTGATCTCAGCCACCGCGAAAATGACATCAAAAACGCCATTAACCTGATGTTCTGGGGAATATA
AATGTCAGGCATGAGATTATCAAAAAGGATCTTCACCTAGATCCTTTTCACGTAGAAAGCCAGTCCGCAG
AAACGGTGCTGACCCCGGATGAATGTCAGCTACTGGGCTATCTGGACAAGGGAAAACGCAAGCGCAAAGA
GAAAGCAGGTAGCTTGCAGTGGGCTTACATGGCGATAGCTAGACTGGGCGGTTTTATGGACAGCAAGCGA
ACCGGAATTGCCAGCTGGGGCGCCCTCTGGTAAGGTTGGGAAGCCCTGCAAAGTAAACTGGATGGCTTTC
TTGCCGCCAAGGATCTGATGGCGCAGGGGATCAAGCTCTGATCAAGAGACAGGATGAGGATCGTTTCGCA
TGATTGAACAAGATGGATTGCACGCAGGTTCTCCGGCCGCTTGGGTGGAGAGGCTATTCGGCTATGACTG
GGCACAACAGACAATCGGCTGCTCTGATGCCGCCGTGTTCCGGCTGTCAGCGCAGGGGCGCCCGGTTCTT
TTTGTCAAGACCGACCTGTCCGGTGCCCTGAATGAACTGCAAGACGAGGCAGCGCGGCTATCGTGGCTGG
CCACGACGGGCGTTCCTTGCGCAGCTGTGCTCGACGTTGTCACTGAAGCGGGAAGGGACTGGCTGCTATT
GGGCGAAGTGCCGGGGCAGGATCTCCTGTCATCTCACCTTGCTCCTGCCGAGAAAGTATCCATCATGGCT
GATGCAATGCGGCGGCTGCATACGCTTGATCCGGCTACCTGCCCATTCGACCACCAAGCGAAACATCGCA
TCGAGCGAGCACGTACTCGGATGGAAGCCGGTCTTGTCGATCAGGATGATCTGGACGAAGAGCATCAGGG
GCTCGCGCCAGCCGAACTGTTCGCCAGGCTCAAGGCGAGCATGCCCGACGGCGAGGATCTCGTCGTGACC
CATGCATGGCGATGCCTGCTTGCCGAATATCATGGTGGAAAATGGCCGCTTTTCTGGATTCATCGACTGT
GGCCGGCTGGGTGTGGCGGACCGCTATCAGGACATAGCGTTGGCTACCCGTGATATTGCTGAAGAGCTTG
GCGGCGAATGGGCTGACCGCTTCCTCGTGCTTTACGGTATCGCCGCTCCCGATTCGCAGCGCATCGCCTT
CTATCGCCTTCTTGACGAGTTCTTCTGAATTATTAACGCTTACAATTTCCTGATGCGGTATTTTCTCCTT
ACGCATCTGTGCGGTATTTCACACCGCATCAGGTGGCACTTTTCGGGGAAATGTGCGCGGAACCCCTATT
TGTTTATTTTTCTAAATACATTCAAATATGTATCCGCTCATGAGATTATCAAAAAGGATCTTCACCTAGA
TCCTTTTAAATTAAAAATGAAGTTTTAAATCAATCTAAAGTATATATGAGTAAACTTGGTCTGACAGTTA
CCAATGCTTAATCAGTGAGGCACCTATCTCAGCGATCTGTCTATTTCGTTCATCCATAGTTGCCTGACTC
CCCGTCGTGTAGATAACTACGATACGGGAGGGCTTACCATCTGGCCCCAGTGCTGCAATGATACCGCGAG
ACCCACGCTCACCGGCTCCAGATTTATCAGCAATAAACCAGCCAGCCGGAAGGGCCGAGCGCAGAAGTGG
TCCTGCAACTTTATCCGCCTCCATCCAGTCTATTAATTGTTGCCGGGAAGCTAGAGTAAGTAGTTCGCCA
GTTAATAGTTTGCGCAACGTTGTTGCCATTGCTACAGGCATCGTGGTGTCACGCTCGTCGTTTGGTATGG
CTTCATTCAGCTCCGGTTCCCAACGATCAAGGCGAGTTACATGATCCCCCATGTTGTGCAAAAAAGCGGT
TAGCTCCTTCGGTCCTCCGATCGTTGTCAGAAGTAAGTTGGCCGCAGTGTTATCACTCATGGTTATGGCA
GCACTGCATAATTCTCTTACTGTCATGCCATCCGTAAGATGCTTTTCTGTGACTGGTGAATACTCAACCA
AGTCATTCTGAGAATAGTGTATGCGGCGACCGAGTTGCTCTTGCCCGGCGTCAATACGGGATAATACCGC
GCCACATAGCAGAACTTTAAAAGTGCTCATCATTGGAAAACGTTCTTCGGGGCGAAAACTCTCAAGGATC
TTACCGCTGTTGAGATCCAGTTCGATGTAACCCACTCGTGCACCCAACTGATCTTCAGCATCTTTTACTT
TCACCAGCGTTTCTGGGTGAGCAAAAACAGGAAGGCAAAATGCCGCAAAAAAGGGAATAAGGGCGACACG
GAAATGTTGAATACTCATACTCTTCCTTTTTCAATATTATTGAAGCATTTATCAGGGTTATTGTCTCATG
ACCAAAATCCCTTAACGTGAGTTTTCGTTCCACTGAGCGTCAGACCCCGTAGAAAAGATCAAAGGATCTT
CTTGAGATCCTTTTTTTCTGCGCGTAATCTGCTGCTTGCAAACAAAAAAACCACCGCTACCAGCGGTGGT
TTGTTTGCCGGATCAAGAGCTACCAACTCTTTTTCCGAAGGTAACTGGCTTCAGCAGAGCGCAGATACCA
AATACTGTTCTTCTAGTGTAGCCGTAGTTAGGCCACCACTTCAAGAACTCTGTAGCACCGCCTACATACC
TCGCTCTGCTAATCCTGTTACCAGTGGCTGCTGCCAGTGGCGATAAGTCGTGTCTTACCGGGTTGGACTC
AAGACGATAGTTACCGGATAAGGCGCAGCGGTCGGGCTGAACGGGGGGTTCGTGCACACAGCCCAGCTTG
GAGCGAACGACCTACACCGAACTGAGATACCTACAGCGTGAGCTATGAGAAAGCGCCACGCTTCCCGAAG
GGAGAAAGGCGGACAGGTATCCGGTAAGCGGCAGGGTCGGAACAGGAGAGCGCACGAGGGAGCTTCCAGG
GGGAAACGCCTGGTATCTTTATAGTCCTGTCGGGTTTCGCCACCTCTGACTTGAGCGTCGATTTTTGTGA
TGCTCGTCAGGGGGGCGGAGCCTATGGAAAAACGCCAGCAACGCGGCCTTTTTACGGTTCCTGGCCTTTT
GCTGGCCTTTTGCTCACATGTTCTTTCCTGCGTTATCCCCTGATTCTGTGGATAACCGTATTACCGCCTT
TGAGTGAGCTGATACCGCTCGCCGCAGCCGAACGACCGAGCGCAGCGAGTCAGTGAGCGAGGAAGCGGAA
GAGCGCCCAATACGCAAACCGCCTCTCCCCGCGCGTTGGCCGATTCATTAATGCAGCTGGCACGACAGGT
TTCCCGACTGGAAAGCGGGCAGTGAGCGCAACGCAATTAATGTGAGTTAGCTCACTCATTAGGCACCCCA
GGCTTTACACTTTATGCTTCCGGCTCGTATGTTGTGTGGAATTGTGAGCGGATAACAATTTCACACAGGA
AACAGCTATGACCATGATTACGCCAAGCTCAGAATTAACCCTCACTAAAGGGA
Features (pLannotate 1.2.2; 30 found; start..end, strand, type, name):
     33..836     +  misc_feature   HA-L: left homology arm from the adeno-associated virus integration site (AAVS1) within intron 1 of the human PPP1R12C gene
    843..868     +  misc_feature   SA: splice acceptor site
    955..1758    +  CDS            NeoR/KanR: aminoglycoside phosphotransferase from Tn5; aph(3')-II (or nptII); confers resistance to neomycin, kanamycin, and G418 (Geneticin®)
   1796..2020    +  polyA_signal   bGH poly(A) signal: bovine growth hormone polyadenylation signal
   2026..2405    +  enhancer       CMV enhancer: human cytomegalovirus immediate early enhancer
   2407..2679    +  promoter       chicken β-actin promoter: No description available
   2680..3696    +  intron         chimeric intron: chimera between introns from chicken β-actin and rabbit β-globin
   3763..4470    +  CDS            rtTA3: reverse tetracycline transactivator 3 activates expression from Tet-responsive promoters in the presence of doxycycline
   4474..4554    +  CDS            HBB (fragment): HBB_PONPY - Experimental evidence at transcript level: Swiss-Prot protein existence level 2. Involved in oxygen transport from the lung to the various peripheral tissues. From Pongo pygmaeus (Bornean orangutan).
   4625..4680    +  polyA_signal   β-globin poly(A) signal: rabbit β-globin polyadenylation signal (Gil and Proudfoot, 1987)
   5065..5081    -  protein_bind   lac operator: The lac repressor binds to the lac operator to inhibit transcription in E. coli. This inhibition can be relieved by adding lactose or isopropyl-β-D-thiogalactopyranoside (IPTG). lac repressor encoded by lacI
   5089..5119    -  promoter       lac promoter: promoter for the E. coli lac operon
   5134..5155    -  protein_bind   CAP binding site: CAP binding activates transcription in the presence of cAMP. E. coli catabolite activator protein
   5168..5207    -  CDS            lacI (fragment): lac repressor; lacI; The lac repressor binds to the lac operator to inhibit transcription in E. coli. This inhibition can be relieved by adding lactose or isopropyl-β-D-thiogalactopyranoside (IPTG).
   5229..6065    +  misc_feature   HA-R: right homology arm from the adeno-associated virus integration site (AAVS1) within intron 1 of the human PPP1R12C gene
   6100..6118    -  promoter       T7 promoter: promoter for bacteriophage T7 RNA polymerase
   6121..6268    +  CDS            lacZα (fragment): LacZα fragment of β-galactosidase; lacZ fragment
   6278..6581    +  CDS            ccdB (fragment): CcdB, a bacterial toxin that poisons DNA gyrase; ccdB; Plasmids containing the ccdB gene cannot be propagated in standard E. coli strains.
   6629..6898    +  CDS            tnpA (fragment): TN5P_ECOLX - Also known as tnp. Experimental evidence at protein level: Swiss-Prot protein existence level 1. Mediates transposition of transposon Tn5 by a 'cut and paste' mechanism. First, the monomeric transposase binds the 19 bp inverted DNA repeats flanking the transposon. Then, dimerization of the DNA- bound transposase creates a synaptic DNA complex. After nicking of the first DNA strand, excision of the transposon proceeds through a series of intermediates. The transposase then mediates the insertion of the transposon at a new site by strand transfer. The activity of the wild- type tran
   6930..7728    +  CDS            NeoR/KanR (fragment): aminoglycoside phosphotransferase from Tn5; aph(3')-II (or nptII); confers resistance to neomycin, kanamycin, and G418 (Geneticin®)
   7749..7799    -  misc_feature   bom (fragment): basis of mobility region from pBR322
   7826..7885    +  promoter       AmpR promoter (fragment): bla
   7978..8838    -  CDS            AmpR: β-lactamase; bla; confers resistance to ampicillin, carbenicillin, and related antibiotics
   8839..8891    -  promoter       AmpR promoter (fragment): bla
   8962..9550    +  rep_origin     ori: high-copy-number ColE1/pMB1/pBR322/pUC origin of replication
   9733..9825    +  CDS            lacI (fragment): lac repressor; lacI; The lac repressor binds to the lac operator to inhibit transcription in E. coli. This inhibition can be relieved by adding lactose or isopropyl-β-D-thiogalactopyranoside (IPTG).
   9838..9859    +  protein_bind   CAP binding site: CAP binding activates transcription in the presence of cAMP. E. coli catabolite activator protein
   9874..9904    +  promoter       lac promoter: promoter for the E. coli lac operon
   9912..9928    +  protein_bind   lac operator: The lac repressor binds to the lac operator to inhibit transcription in E. coli. This inhibition can be relieved by adding lactose or isopropyl-β-D-thiogalactopyranoside (IPTG). lac repressor encoded by lacI
   9973..9991    +  promoter       T3 promoter: promoter for bacteriophage T3 RNA polymerase
