[The description below was written by a language model from this plasmid's Addgene catalogue record and pLannotate feature annotations shown in this document.]
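Description:
AAVS1-SA-2A-NEO-CAG-RTTA3 is a gene-targeting donor plasmid (catalogued as a ZFN donor) for inserting a constitutive reverse tetracycline transactivator cassette into the human AAVS1 safe-harbour locus, within intron 1 of PPP1R12C. The record gives no named backbone. The roughly 10 kb plasmid is propagated in E. coli using a high-copy ColE1/pUC-type origin and ampicillin resistance. The annotation also picks up backbone remnants outside the homology arms: fragments of lacZα, ccdB, a Tn5 transposase and a second NeoR/KanR sequence, along with lac promoter/operator elements and T3 and T7 promoters. These appear to be cloning-vector leftovers rather than functional payload.

The targeting cassette sits between left and right AAVS1 homology arms of about 800 bp each. Directly after the left arm is a splice acceptor followed by a promoterless neomycin phosphotransferase gene and a bGH polyadenylation signal. The construct name indicates a 2A peptide between the splice acceptor and NeoR, although it is not separately annotated. This gene-trap design means G418 resistance depends on splicing into the endogenous PPP1R12C transcript, which enriches for correctly targeted integrations over random ones. Downstream lies the CAG promoter, composed of the CMV enhancer, chicken β-actin promoter and chimeric intron. It drives the 708 bp rtTA3 coding sequence, terminated by rabbit β-globin 3′ sequence and poly(A) signal.

Once integrated after nuclease cleavage at AAVS1, the cassette provides stable, ubiquitous rtTA3, which activates Tet-responsive promoters in the presence of doxycycline. The associated publication describes its use in a doxycycline-inducible system for genetic correction of iPSC disease models. A separate Tet-responsive transgene would be needed for induction, but the record does not describe that partner construct.
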