Addgene plasmid #60431: AAVS1-SA-2A-NEO-CAG-RTTA3
Purpose: neomycin resistance; constitutive promoter driving reverse tet activator
Depositing lab: Paul Gadue. Depositing organization: Children's Hospital of Philadelphia. Publication: A Doxycycline-Inducible System for Genetic Correction of iPSC Disease Models. Sim X, Cardenas-Diaz FL, French DL, Gadue P. Methods Mol Biol. 2015 Jan 29. 10.1007/7651_2014_179 PubMed 25630922.
Backbone
  Vector backbone: N/A
  Vector type: ZFN donor
  Selectable markers: Neomycin (select with G418)
Growth in bacteria
  Bacterial resistance: Ampicillin, 100 μg/mL
  Growth temperature: 37°C
  Growth strain: DH5alpha
  Copy number: Unknown
Gene/Insert
  Gene/Insert name: rtTA3
  Insert size (bp): 708
  Promoter: CAG
  Cloning method: Gibson Cloning
  Sequencing primers: 5′ aacaacgccaagtcatac; 3′ ggagaagccttgctgaca
Terms and licenses: Academic/Nonprofit Terms; Industry Terms: Not Available to Industry
How to cite: AAVS1-SA-2A-NEO-CAG-RTTA3 was a gift from Paul Gadue (Addgene plasmid # 60431 ; http://n2t.net/addgene:60431 ; RRID:Addgene_60431)
