>Addgene plasmid #60431 | AAVS1-SA-2A-NEO-CAG-RTTA3 | addgene partial sequence | sequence record 100785 | M13-F20 5'-TGTAAAACGACGGCCAGT-3'
GCGGCCGCGAATTCGCCCTTAGAGCAGAGCCAGGAACCCCTGTAGGGAAGGGGCAGGAGAGCCAGGGGCA
TGAGATGGTGGACGAGGAAGGGGGACAGGGAAGCCTGAGCGCCTCTCCTGGGCTTGCCAAGGACTCAAAC
CCAGAAGCCCAGAGCAGGGCCTTAGGGAAGCGGGACCCTGCTCTGGGCGGAGGAATATGTCCCAGATAGC
ACTGGGGACTCTTTAAGGAAAGAAGGATGGAGAAAGAGAAAGGGAGTAGAGGCGGCCACGACCTGGTGAA
CACCTAGGACGCACCATTCTCACAAAGGGAGTTTTCCACACGGACACCCCCCTCCTCACCACAGCCCTGC
CAGGACGGGGCTGGCTACTGGCCTTATCTCACAGGTAAAACTGACGCACGGAGGAACAATATAAATTGGG
GACTAGAAAGGTGAAGAGCCAAAGTTAGAACTCAGGACCAACTTATTCTGATTTTGTTTTTCCAAACTGC
TTCTCCTCTTGGGAAGTGTAAGGAAGCTGCAGCACCAGGATCAGTGAAACGCACCAGACAGCCGCGTCAG
AGCAGCTCAGGTTCTGGGAGAGGGTAGCGCAGGGTGGCCACTGAGAACCGGGCAGGTCACGCATCCCCCC
CTTCCCTCCCACCCCCTGCCAAGCTCTCCCTCCCAGGATCCTCTCTGGCTCCATCGTAAGCAAACCTTAG
AGGTTCTGGCAAGGAGAGAGATGGCTCCAGGAAATGGGGGTGTGTCACCAGATAAGGAATCTGCCTAACA
GGAGGTGGGGGTTAGACCCAATATCAGGAGACTAGGAAGGAGGAGGCCTAAGGATGG
