>Addgene plasmid #60431 | AAVS1-SA-2A-NEO-CAG-RTTA3 | addgene partial sequence | sequence record 100791 | PKARII-Fwd 5'-cagccattgccttttatggt-3'
GCGGGGCGAAGCGGTGCGGCGCCGGCAGGAAGGAAATGGGCGGGGAGGGCCTTCGTGCGTCGCCGCGCCG
CCGTCCCCTTCTCCCTCTCCAGCCTCGGGGCTGTCCGCGGGGGGACGGCTGCCTTCGGGGGGGACGGGGC
AGGGCGGGGTTCGGCTTCTGGCGTGTGACCGGCGGCTC
