>Addgene plasmid #60431 | AAVS1-SA-2A-NEO-CAG-RTTA3 | addgene partial sequence | sequence record 101644 | pCAG-F 5'-GCAACGTGCTGGTTATTGTG-3'
TCTAGGCTGGACAAGAGCAAAGTCATAAACGGAGCTCTGGAATTACTCAATGGTGTCGGTATCGAAGGCC
TGACGACAAGGAAACTCGCTCAAAAGCTGGGAGTTGAGCAGCCTACCCTGTACTGGCACGTGAAGAACAA
GCGGGCCCTGCTCGATGCCCTGCCAATCGAGATGCTGGACAGGCATCATACCCACTTCTGCCCCCTGGAA
GGCGAGTCATGGCAAGACTTTCTGCGGAACAACGCCAAGTCATACCGCTGTGCTCTCCTCTCACATCGCG
ACGGGGCTAAAGTGCATCTCGGCACCCGCCCAACAGAGAAACAGTACGAAACCCTGGAAAATCAGCTCGC
GTTCCTGTGTCAGCAAGGCTTCTCCCTGGAGAACGCACTGTACGCTCTGTCCGCCGTGGGCCACTTTACA
CTGGGCTGCGTATTGGAGGAACAGGAGCATCAAGTAGCAAAAGAGGAAAGAGAGACACCTACCACCGATT
CTATGCCCCCACTTCTGAGACAAGCAATTGAGCTGTTCGACCGGCAGGGAGCCGAACCTGCCTTCCTTTT
CGGCCTGGAACTAATCATATGTGGCCTGGAGAAACAGCTAAAGTGCGAAAGCGGCGGGCCGACCGACGCC
CTTGACGATTTTGACTTAGACATGCTCCCAGCCGATGCCCTTGACGATTTTGACCTTGACATGCTCCCCG
GGTAAACGCGTGAATTCACTCCTCAGGTGCAGGCTGCCTATCAGAAGGTGGTGGCTGGTGTGGCCAATGC
CCTGGCTCACAAATACCACTGAGATCTTTT
