LOCUS       Exported 10000 bp ds-DNA circular SYN 12-MAY-2021
DEFINITION  neomycin resistance; constitutive promoter driving reverse tet
            activator.
ACCESSION   .
VERSION     .
KEYWORDS    AAVS1-SA-2A-NEO-CAG-RTTA3
SOURCE      synthetic DNA construct
  ORGANISM  synthetic DNA construct
REFERENCE   1 (bases 1 to 10000)
  AUTHORS   Sim X, Cardenas-Diaz FL, French DL, Gadue P
  TITLE     A Doxycycline-Inducible System for Genetic Correction of iPSC
            Disease Models.
  JOURNAL   Methods Mol Biol. 2015 Jan 29.
  PUBMED    25630922
REFERENCE   2 (bases 1 to 10000)
  AUTHORS   .
  TITLE     Direct Submission
  JOURNAL   Exported May 12, 2021 from SnapGene Server 1.1.58
            http://www.snapgene.com
FEATURES             Location/Qualifiers
     source          1..10000
                     /organism="synthetic DNA construct"
                     /mol_type="other DNA"
     misc_feature    33..836
                     /label=HA-L
                     /note="left homology arm from the adeno-associated virus
                     integration site (AAVS1) within intron 1 of the human
                     PPP1R12C gene"
     misc_feature    843..868
                     /label=SA
                     /note="splice acceptor site"
     CDS             892..945
                     /codon_start=1
                     /product="2A peptide from Thosea asigna virus capsid
                     protein"
                     /label=T2A
                     /note="Eukaryotic ribosomes fail to insert a peptide bond
                     between the Gly and Pro residues, yielding separate
                     polypeptides."
                     /translation="EGRGSLLTCGDVEENPGP"
     CDS             955..1758
                     /codon_start=1
                     /gene="aph(3')-II (or nptII)"
                     /product="aminoglycoside phosphotransferase from Tn5"
                     /label=NeoR/KanR
                     /note="confers resistance to neomycin, kanamycin, and G418
                     (Geneticin(R))"
                     /translation="MGSAIEQDGLHAGSPAAWVERLFGYDWAQQTIGCSDAAVFRLSAQ
                     GRPVLFVKTDLSGALNELQDEAARLSWLATTGVPCAAVLDVVTEAGRDWLLLGEVPGQD
                     LLSSHLAPAEKVSIMADAMRRLHTLDPATCPFDHQAKHRIERARTRMEAGLVDQDDLDE
                     EHQGLAPAELFARLKARMPDGDDLVVTHGDACLPNIMVENGRFSGFIDCGRLGVADRYQ
                     DIALATRDIAEELGGEWADRFLVLYGIAAPDSQRIAFYRLLDEFF"
     primer_bind     complement(1790..1807)
                     /label=BGH-rev
                     /note="Bovine growth hormone terminator, reverse primer.
                     Also called BGH reverse"
     polyA_signal    1796..2020
                     /label=bGH poly(A) signal
                     /note="bovine growth hormone polyadenylation signal"
     enhancer        2026..2405
                     /label=CMV enhancer
                     /note="human cytomegalovirus immediate early enhancer"
     promoter        2407..2684
                     /label=chicken beta-actin promoter
     intron          2686..3703
                     /label=chimeric intron
                     /note="chimera between introns from chicken beta-actin and
                     rabbit beta-globin"
     primer_bind     3627..3649
                     /label=pCAGGS-5
                     /note="Chimeric intron in CAG promoter, forward primer"
     primer_bind     3711..3730
                     /label=pCAG-F
                     /note="Rabbit beta-globin intron, for pCAG plasmids,
                     forward primer"
     CDS             3770..4477
                     /codon_start=1
                     /product="reverse tetracycline transactivator 3"
                     /label=rtTA3
                     /note="activates expression from Tet-responsive promoters
                     in the presence of doxycycline"
                     /translation="MSRLDKSKVINGALELLNGVGIEGLTTRKLAQKLGVEQPTLYWHV
                     KNKRALLDALPIEMLDRHHTHFCPLEGESWQDFLRNNAKSYRCALLSHRDGAKVHLGTR
                     PTEKQYETLENQLAFLCQQGFSLENALYALSAVGHFTLGCVLEEQEHQVAKEERETPTT
                     DSMPPLLRQAIELFDRQGAEPAFLFGLELIICGLEKQLKCESGGPTDALDDFDLDMLPA
                     DALDDFDLDMLPG"
     primer_bind     complement(4567..4586)
                     /label=Bglob-pA-R
                     /note="Rabbit beta-globin polyA region, reverse primer"
     polyA_signal    4632..4687
                     /label=-beta-globin poly(A) signal
                     /note="rabbit beta-globin polyadenylation signal (Gil and
                     Proudfoot, 1987)"
     primer_bind     complement(4686..4705)
                     /label=rbglobpA-R
                     /note="Rabbit beta-globin polyA, reverse primer. Also
                     called rb-glob-pA-term-R"
     primer_bind     complement(5048..5064)
                     /label=M13 rev
                     /note="common sequencing primer, one of multiple similar
                     variants"
     protein_bind    5072..5088
                     /label=lac operator
                     /bound_moiety="lac repressor encoded by lacI"
                     /note="The lac repressor binds to the lac operator to
                     inhibit transcription in E. coli. This inhibition can be
                     relieved by adding lactose or
                     isopropyl-beta-D-thiogalactopyranoside (IPTG)."
     promoter        complement(5096..5126)
                     /label=lac promoter
                     /note="promoter for the E. coli lac operon"
     protein_bind    5141..5162
                     /label=CAP binding site
                     /bound_moiety="E. coli catabolite activator protein"
                     /note="CAP binding activates transcription in the presence
                     of cAMP."
     misc_feature    5236..6072
                     /label=HA-R
                     /note="right homology arm from the adeno-associated virus
                     integration site (AAVS1) within intron 1 of the human
                     PPP1R12C gene"
     primer_bind     complement(6106..6125)
                     /label=T7
                     /note="T7 promoter, forward primer"
     promoter        complement(6107..6125)
                     /label=T7 promoter
                     /note="promoter for bacteriophage T7 RNA polymerase"
     primer_bind     complement(6132..6149)
                     /label=M13 Forward
                     /note="In lacZ gene. Also called M13-F20 or M13 (-21)
                     Forward"
     primer_bind     complement(6132..6148)
                     /label=M13 fwd
                     /note="common sequencing primer, one of multiple similar
                     variants"
     primer_bind     complement(6141..6163)
                     /label=M13/pUC Forward
                     /note="In lacZ gene"
     CDS             6286..6588
                     /codon_start=1
                     /gene="ccdB"
                     /product="CcdB, a bacterial toxin that poisons DNA gyrase"
                     /label=ccdB
                     /note="Plasmids containing the ccdB gene cannot be
                     propagated in standard E. coli strains."
                     /translation="QFKVYTYKRESRYRLFVDVQSDIIDTPGRRMVIPLASARLLSDKV
                     SRELYPVVHIGDESWRMMTTDMASVPVSVIGEEVADLSHRENDIKNAINLMFWGI"
     primer_bind     6467..6486
                     /label=ccdB-fwd
                     /note="ccdB gene, forward primer"
     CDS             complement(7985..8845)
                     /codon_start=1
                     /gene="bla"
                     /product="beta-lactamase"
                     /label=AmpR
                     /note="confers resistance to ampicillin, carbenicillin, and
                     related antibiotics"
                     /translation="MSIQHFRVALIPFFAAFCLPVFAHPETLVKVKDAEDQLGARVGYI
                     ELDLNSGKILESFRPEERFPMMSTFKVLLCGAVLSRIDAGQEQLGRRIHYSQNDLVEYS
                     PVTEKHLTDGMTVRELCSAAITMSDNTAANLLLTTIGGPKELTAFLHNMGDHVTRLDRW
                     EPELNEAIPNDERDTTMPVAMATTLRKLLTGELLTLASRQQLIDWMEADKVAGPLLRSA
                     LPAGWFIADKSGAGERGSRGIIAALGPDGKPSRIVVIYTTGSQATMDERNRQIAEIGAS
                     LIKHW"
     primer_bind     8608..8627
                     /label=Amp-R
                     /note="Ampicillin resistance gene, reverse primer"
     rep_origin      8969..9557
                     /direction=RIGHT
                     /label=ori
                     /note="high-copy-number ColE1/pMB1/pBR322/pUC origin of
                     replication"
     primer_bind     9458..9477
                     /label=pBR322ori-F
                     /note="pBR322 origin, forward primer"
     primer_bind     9711..9728
                     /label=L4440
                     /note="L4440 vector, forward primer"
     protein_bind    9845..9866
                     /label=CAP binding site
                     /bound_moiety="E. coli catabolite activator protein"
                     /note="CAP binding activates transcription in the presence
                     of cAMP."
     promoter        9881..9911
                     /label=lac promoter
                     /note="promoter for the E. coli lac operon"
     protein_bind    9919..9935
                     /label=lac operator
                     /bound_moiety="lac repressor encoded by lacI"
                     /note="The lac repressor binds to the lac operator to
                     inhibit transcription in E. coli. This inhibition can be
                     relieved by adding lactose or
                     isopropyl-beta-D-thiogalactopyranoside (IPTG)."
     primer_bind     9943..9959
                     /label=M13 rev
                     /note="common sequencing primer, one of multiple similar
                     variants"
     promoter        9980..9998
                     /label=T3 promoter
                     /note="promoter for bacteriophage T3 RNA polymerase"
ORIGIN
        1 ctagtcctgc aggtttaaac gaattcgccc tttgctttct ctgaccagca ttctctcccc
       61 tgggcctgtg ccgctttctg tctgcagctt gtggcctggg tcacctctac ggctggccca
      121 gatccttccc tgccgcctcc ttcaggttcc gtcttcctcc actccctctt ccccttgctc
      181 tctgctgtgt tgctgcccaa ggatgctctt tccggagcac ttccttctcg gcgctgcacc
      241 acgtgatgtc ctctgagcgg atcctccccg tgtctgggtc ctctccgggc atctctcctc
      301 cctcacccaa ccccatgccg tcttcactcg ctgggttccc ttttccttct ccttctgggg
      361 cctgtgccat ctctcgtttc ttaggatggc cttctccgac ggatgtctcc cttgcgtccc
      421 gcctcccctt cttgtaggcc tgcatcatca ccgtttttct ggacaacccc aaagtacccc
      481 gtctccctgg ctttagccac ctctccatcc tcttgctttc tttgcctgga caccccgttc
      541 tcctgtggat tcgggtcacc tctcactcct ttcatttggg cagctcccct acccccctta
      601 cctctctagt ctgtgctagc tcttccagcc ccctgtcatg gcatcttcca ggggtccgag
      661 agctcagcta gtcttcttcc tccaacccgg gcccctatgt ccacttcagg acagcatgtt
      721 tgctgcctcc agggatcctg tgtccccgag ctgggaccac cttatattcc cagggccggt
      781 taatgtggct ctggttctgg gtacttttat ctgtcccctc caccccacag tggggcaagc
      841 ttctgacctc ttctcttcct cccacagggc ctcgagagat ctggcagcgg agagggcaga
      901 ggaagtcttc taacatgcgg tgacgtggag gagaatcccg gccctaggct cgagatggga
      961 tcggccattg aacaagatgg attgcacgca ggttctccgg ccgcttgggt ggagaggcta
     1021 ttcggctatg actgggcaca acagacaatc ggctgctctg atgccgccgt gttccggctg
     1081 tcagcgcagg ggcgcccggt tctttttgtc aagaccgacc tgtccggtgc cctgaatgaa
     1141 ctgcaggacg aggcagcgcg gctatcgtgg ctggccacga cgggcgttcc ttgcgcagct
     1201 gtgctcgacg ttgtcactga agcgggaagg gactggctgc tattgggcga agtgccgggg
     1261 caggatctcc tgtcatctca ccttgctcct gccgagaaag tatccatcat ggctgatgca
     1321 atgcggcggc tgcatacgct tgatccggct acctgcccat tcgaccacca agcgaaacat
     1381 cgcatcgagc gagcacgtac tcggatggaa gccggtcttg tcgatcagga tgatctggac
     1441 gaagagcatc aggggctcgc gccagccgaa ctgttcgcca ggctcaaggc gcgcatgccc
     1501 gacggcgatg atctcgtcgt gacccatggc gatgcctgct tgccgaatat catggtggaa
     1561 aatggccgct tttctggatt catcgactgt ggccggctgg gtgtggcgga ccgctatcag
     1621 gacatagcgt tggctacccg tgatattgct gaagagcttg gcggcgaatg ggctgaccgc
     1681 ttcctcgtgc tttacggtat cgccgctccc gattcgcagc gcatcgcctt ctatcgcctt
     1741 cttgacgagt tcttctgatc tagagggccc gtttaaaccc gctgatcagc ctcgactgtg
     1801 ccttctagtt gccagccatc tgttgtttgc ccctcccccg tgccttcctt gaccctggaa
     1861 ggtgccactc ccactgtcct ttcctaataa aatgaggaaa ttgcatcgca ttgtctgagt
     1921 aggtgtcatt ctattctggg gggtggggtg gggcaggaca gcaaggggga ggattgggaa
     1981 gacaatagca ggcatgctgg ggatgcggtg ggctctatgg gtctcgacat tgattattga
     2041 ctagttatta atagtaatca attacggggt cattagttca tagcccatat atggagttcc
     2101 gcgttacata acttacggta aatggcccgc ctggctgacc gcccaacgac ccccgcccat
     2161 tgacgtcaat aatgacgtat gttcccatag taacgccaat agggactttc cattgacgtc
     2221 aatgggtgga gtatttacgg taaactgccc acttggcagt acatcaagtg tatcatatgc
     2281 caagtacgcc ccctattgac gtcaatgacg gtaaatggcc cgcctggcat tatgcccagt
     2341 acatgacctt atgggacttt cctacttggc agtacatcta cgtattagtc atcgctatta
     2401 ccatggtcga ggtgagcccc acgttctgct tcactctccc catctccccc ccctccccac
     2461 ccccaatttt gtatttattt attttttaat tattttgtgc agcgatgggg gcgggggggg
     2521 ggggggggcg cgcgccaggc ggggcggggc ggggcgaggg gcggggcggg gcgaggcgga
     2581 gaggtgcggc ggcagccaat cagagcggcg cgctccgaaa gtttcctttt atggcgaggc
     2641 ggcggcggcg gcggccctat aaaaagcgaa gcgcgcggcg ggcggggagt cgctgcgacg
     2701 ctgccttcgc cccgtgcccc gctccgccgc cgcctcgcgc cgcccgcccc ggctctgact
     2761 gaccgcgtta ctcccacagg tgagcgggcg ggacggccct tctcctccgg gctgtaatta
     2821 gcgcttggtt taatgacggc ttgtttcttt tctgtggctg cgtgaaagcc ttgaggggct
     2881 ccgggagggc cctttgtgcg gggggagcgg ctcggggggt gcgtgcgtgt gtgtgtgcgt
     2941 ggggagcgcc gcgtgcggct ccgcgctgcc cggcggctgt gagcgctgcg ggcgcggcgc
     3001 ggggctttgt gcgctccgca gtgtgcgcga ggggagcgcg gccgggggcg gtgccccgcg
     3061 gtgcgggggg ggctgcgagg ggaacaaagg ctgcgtgcgg ggtgtgtgcg tgggggggtg
     3121 agcagggggt gtgggcgcgt cggtcgggct gcaacccccc ctgcaccccc ctccccgagt
     3181 tgctgagcac ggcccggctt cgggtgcggg gctccgtacg gggcgtggcg cggggctcgc
     3241 cgtgccgggc ggggggtggc ggcaggtggg ggtgccgggc ggggcggggc cgcctcgggc
     3301 cggggagggc tcgggggagg ggcgcggcgg cccccggagc gccggcggct gtcgaggcgc
     3361 ggcgagccgc agccattgcc ttttatggta atcgtgcgag agggcgcagg gacttccttt
     3421 gtcccaaatc tgtgcggagc cgaaatctgg gaggcgccgc cgcaccccct ctagcgggcg
     3481 cggggcgaag cggtgcggcg ccggcaggaa ggaaatgggc ggggagggcc ttcgtgcgtc
     3541 gccgcgccgc cgtccccttc tccctctcca gcctcggggc tgtccgcggg gggacggctg
     3601 ccttcggggg ggacggggca gggcggggtt cggcttctgg cgtgtgaccg gcggctctag
     3661 agcctctgct aaccatgttc atgccttctt ctttttccta cagctcctgg gcaacgtgct
     3721 ggttattgtg ctgtctcatc attttggcaa agaattcctt aaggccacca tgtctaggct
     3781 ggacaagagc aaagtcataa acggagctct ggaattactc aatggtgtcg gtatcgaagg
     3841 cctgacgaca aggaaactcg ctcaaaagct gggagttgag cagcctaccc tgtactggca
     3901 cgtgaagaac aagcgggccc tgctcgatgc cctgccaatc gagatgctgg acaggcatca
     3961 tacccacttc tgccccctgg aaggcgagtc atggcaagac tttctgcgga acaacgccaa
     4021 gtcataccgc tgtgctctcc tctcacatcg cgacggggct aaagtgcatc tcggcacccg
     4081 cccaacagag aaacagtacg aaaccctgga aaatcagctc gcgttcctgt gtcagcaagg
     4141 cttctccctg gagaacgcac tgtacgctct gtccgccgtg ggccacttta cactgggctg
     4201 cgtattggag gaacaggagc atcaagtagc aaaagaggaa agagagacac ctaccaccga
     4261 ttctatgccc ccacttctga gacaagcaat tgagctgttc gaccggcagg gagccgaacc
     4321 tgccttcctt ttcggcctgg aactaatcat atgtggcctg gagaaacagc taaagtgcga
     4381 aagcggcggg ccgaccgacg cccttgacga ttttgactta gacatgctcc cagccgatgc
     4441 ccttgacgat tttgaccttg acatgctccc cgggtaaacg cgtgaattca ctcctcaggt
     4501 gcaggctgcc tatcagaagg tggtggctgg tgtggccaat gccctggctc acaaatacca
     4561 ctgagatctt tttccctctg ccaaaaatta tggggacatc atgaagcccc ttgagcatct
     4621 gacttctggc taataaagga aatttatttt cattgcaata gtgtgttgga attttttgtg
     4681 tctctcactc ggaaggacat atgggagggc aaatcattta aaacatcaga atgagtattt
     4741 ggtttagagt ttggcaacat atgcccatat gctggctgcc atgaacaaag gttggctata
     4801 aagaggtcat cagtatatga aacagccccc tgctgtccat tccttattcc atagaaaagc
     4861 cttgacttga ggttagattt tttttatatt ttgttttgtg ttattttttt ctttaacatc
     4921 cctaaaattt tccttacatg ttttactagc cagatttttc ctcctctcct gactactccc
     4981 agtcatagct gtccctcttc tcttatggag atccctcgac ctgcagccca agcttggcgt
     5041 aatcatggtc atagctgttt cctgtgtgaa attgttatcc gctcacaatt ccacacaaca
     5101 tacgagccgg aagcataaag tgtaaagcct ggggtgccta atgagtgagc taactcacat
     5161 taattgcgtt gcgctcactg cccgctttcc agtcgggaaa cctgtcgtgc cagcggatcg
     5221 acagtactaa gctttactag ggacaggatt ggtgacagaa aagccccatc cttaggcctc
     5281 ctccttccta gtctcctgat attgggtcta acccccacct cctgttaggc agattcctta
     5341 tctggtgaca cacccccatt tcctggagcc atctctctcc ttgccagaac ctctaaggtt
     5401 tgcttacgat ggagccagag aggatcctgg gagggagagc ttggcagggg gtgggaggga
     5461 agggggggat gcgtgacctg cccggttctc agtggccacc ctgcgctacc ctctcccaga
     5521 acctgagctg ctctgacgcg gctgtctggt gcgtttcact gatcctggtg ctgcagcttc
     5581 cttacacttc ccaagaggag aagcagtttg gaaaaacaaa atcagaataa gttggtcctg
     5641 agttctaact ttggctcttc acctttctag tccccaattt atattgttcc tccgtgcgtc
     5701 agttttacct gtgagataag gccagtagcc agccccgtcc tggcagggct gtggtgagga
     5761 ggggggtgtc cgtgtggaaa actccctttg tgagaatggt gcgtcctagg tgttcaccag
     5821 gtcgtggccg cctctactcc ctttctcttt ctccatcctt ctttccttaa agagtcccca
     5881 gtgctatctg ggacatattc ctccgcccag agcagggtcc cgcttcccta aggccctgct
     5941 ctgggcttct gggtttgagt ccttggcaag cccaggagag gcgctcaggc ttccctgtcc
     6001 cccttcctcg tccaccatct catgcccctg gctctcctgc cccttcccta caggggttcc
     6061 tggctctgct ctaagggcga attcgcggcc gctaaattca attcgcccta tagtgagtcg
     6121 tattacaatt cactggccgt cgttttacaa cgtcgtgact gggaaaaccc tggcgttacc
     6181 caacttaatc gccttgcagc acatccccct ttcgccagct ggcgtaatag cgaagaggcc
     6241 cgcaccgatc gcccttccca acagttgcgc agcctatacg tacggcagtt taaggtttac
     6301 acctataaaa gagagagccg ttatcgtctg tttgtggatg tacagagtga tattattgac
     6361 acgccggggc gacggatggt gatccccctg gccagtgcac gtctgctgtc agataaagtc
     6421 tcccgtgaac tttacccggt ggtgcatatc ggggatgaaa gctggcgcat gatgaccacc
     6481 gatatggcca gtgtgccggt ctccgttatc ggggaagaag tggctgatct cagccaccgc
     6541 gaaaatgaca tcaaaaacgc cattaacctg atgttctggg gaatataaat gtcaggcatg
     6601 agattatcaa aaaggatctt cacctagatc cttttcacgt agaaagccag tccgcagaaa
     6661 cggtgctgac cccggatgaa tgtcagctac tgggctatct ggacaaggga aaacgcaagc
     6721 gcaaagagaa agcaggtagc ttgcagtggg cttacatggc gatagctaga ctgggcggtt
     6781 ttatggacag caagcgaacc ggaattgcca gctggggcgc cctctggtaa ggttgggaag
     6841 ccctgcaaag taaactggat ggctttcttg ccgccaagga tctgatggcg caggggatca
     6901 agctctgatc aagagacagg atgaggatcg tttcgcatga ttgaacaaga tggattgcac
     6961 gcaggttctc cggccgcttg ggtggagagg ctattcggct atgactgggc acaacagaca
     7021 atcggctgct ctgatgccgc cgtgttccgg ctgtcagcgc aggggcgccc ggttcttttt
     7081 gtcaagaccg acctgtccgg tgccctgaat gaactgcaag acgaggcagc gcggctatcg
     7141 tggctggcca cgacgggcgt tccttgcgca gctgtgctcg acgttgtcac tgaagcggga
     7201 agggactggc tgctattggg cgaagtgccg gggcaggatc tcctgtcatc tcaccttgct
     7261 cctgccgaga aagtatccat catggctgat gcaatgcggc ggctgcatac gcttgatccg
     7321 gctacctgcc cattcgacca ccaagcgaaa catcgcatcg agcgagcacg tactcggatg
     7381 gaagccggtc ttgtcgatca ggatgatctg gacgaagagc atcaggggct cgcgccagcc
     7441 gaactgttcg ccaggctcaa ggcgagcatg cccgacggcg aggatctcgt cgtgacccat
     7501 gcatggcgat gcctgcttgc cgaatatcat ggtggaaaat ggccgctttt ctggattcat
     7561 cgactgtggc cggctgggtg tggcggaccg ctatcaggac atagcgttgg ctacccgtga
     7621 tattgctgaa gagcttggcg gcgaatgggc tgaccgcttc ctcgtgcttt acggtatcgc
     7681 cgctcccgat tcgcagcgca tcgccttcta tcgccttctt gacgagttct tctgaattat
     7741 taacgcttac aatttcctga tgcggtattt tctccttacg catctgtgcg gtatttcaca
     7801 ccgcatcagg tggcactttt cggggaaatg tgcgcggaac ccctatttgt ttatttttct
     7861 aaatacattc aaatatgtat ccgctcatga gattatcaaa aaggatcttc acctagatcc
     7921 ttttaaatta aaaatgaagt tttaaatcaa tctaaagtat atatgagtaa acttggtctg
     7981 acagttacca atgcttaatc agtgaggcac ctatctcagc gatctgtcta tttcgttcat
     8041 ccatagttgc ctgactcccc gtcgtgtaga taactacgat acgggagggc ttaccatctg
     8101 gccccagtgc tgcaatgata ccgcgagacc cacgctcacc ggctccagat ttatcagcaa
     8161 taaaccagcc agccggaagg gccgagcgca gaagtggtcc tgcaacttta tccgcctcca
     8221 tccagtctat taattgttgc cgggaagcta gagtaagtag ttcgccagtt aatagtttgc
     8281 gcaacgttgt tgccattgct acaggcatcg tggtgtcacg ctcgtcgttt ggtatggctt
     8341 cattcagctc cggttcccaa cgatcaaggc gagttacatg atcccccatg ttgtgcaaaa
     8401 aagcggttag ctccttcggt cctccgatcg ttgtcagaag taagttggcc gcagtgttat
     8461 cactcatggt tatggcagca ctgcataatt ctcttactgt catgccatcc gtaagatgct
     8521 tttctgtgac tggtgagtac tcaaccaagt cattctgaga atagtgtatg cggcgaccga
     8581 gttgctcttg cccggcgtca atacgggata ataccgcgcc acatagcaga actttaaaag
     8641 tgctcatcat tggaaaacgt tcttcggggc gaaaactctc aaggatctta ccgctgttga
     8701 gatccagttc gatgtaaccc actcgtgcac ccaactgatc ttcagcatct tttactttca
     8761 ccagcgtttc tgggtgagca aaaacaggaa ggcaaaatgc cgcaaaaaag ggaataaggg
     8821 cgacacggaa atgttgaata ctcatactct tcctttttca atattattga agcatttatc
     8881 agggttattg tctcatgacc aaaatccctt aacgtgagtt ttcgttccac tgagcgtcag
     8941 accccgtaga aaagatcaaa ggatcttctt gagatccttt ttttctgcgc gtaatctgct
     9001 gcttgcaaac aaaaaaacca ccgctaccag cggtggtttg tttgccggat caagagctac
     9061 caactctttt tccgaaggta actggcttca gcagagcgca gataccaaat actgttcttc
     9121 tagtgtagcc gtagttaggc caccacttca agaactctgt agcaccgcct acatacctcg
     9181 ctctgctaat cctgttacca gtggctgctg ccagtggcga taagtcgtgt cttaccgggt
     9241 tggactcaag acgatagtta ccggataagg cgcagcggtc gggctgaacg gggggttcgt
     9301 gcacacagcc cagcttggag cgaacgacct acaccgaact gagataccta cagcgtgagc
     9361 tatgagaaag cgccacgctt cccgaaggga gaaaggcgga caggtatccg gtaagcggca
     9421 gggtcggaac aggagagcgc acgagggagc ttccaggggg aaacgcctgg tatctttata
     9481 gtcctgtcgg gtttcgccac ctctgacttg agcgtcgatt tttgtgatgc tcgtcagggg
     9541 ggcggagcct atggaaaaac gccagcaacg cggccttttt acggttcctg gccttttgct
     9601 ggccttttgc tcacatgttc tttcctgcgt tatcccctga ttctgtggat aaccgtatta
     9661 ccgcctttga gtgagctgat accgctcgcc gcagccgaac gaccgagcgc agcgagtcag
     9721 tgagcgagga agcggaagag cgcccaatac gcaaaccgcc tctccccgcg cgttggccga
     9781 ttcattaatg cagctggcac gacaggtttc ccgactggaa agcgggcagt gagcgcaacg
     9841 caattaatgt gagttagctc actcattagg caccccaggc tttacacttt atgcttccgg
     9901 ctcgtatgtt gtgtggaatt gtgagcggat aacaatttca cacaggaaac agctatgacc
     9961 atgattacgc caagctcaga attaaccctc actaaaggga
//
